>Addgene plasmid #243980 | pUPD3_RBS_J61131 | addgene full sequence | sequence record 487811 | Addgene NGS Result
GGTCTCGCATTCAGTAATTCGGTTCTTTCTCTTTGCGAGACCACTCATCGCCCAATCACTAGTGAATTCG
TTCTATAGTGTCACCTAAATACCATAGAGCCGTTGGTCATAGCTGTTTCCTGTCCAGGCATCATGACACG
GTTATCCACAGAATCAGGGGATAACGCAGGAAAGAACATGTGAGCAAAAGGCCAGCAAAAGGCCAGGAAC
CGTAAAAAGGCCGCGTTGCTGGCGTTTTTCCATAGGCTCCGCCCCCCTGACGAGCATCACAAAAATCGAC
GCTCAAGTCAGAGGTGGCGAAACCCGACAGGACTATAAAGATACCAGGCGTTTCCCCCTGGAAGCTCCCT
CGTGCGCTCTCCTGTTCCGACCCTGCCGCTTACCGGATACCTGTCCGCCTTTCTCCCTTCGGGAAGCGTG
GCGCTTTCTCATAGCTCACGCTGTAGGTATCTCAGTTCGGTGTAGGTCGTTCGCTCCAAGCTGGGCTGTG
TGCACGAACCCCCCGTTCAGCCCGACCGCTGCGCCTTATCCGGTAACTATCGTCTTGAGTCCAACCCGGT
AAGACACGACTTATCGCCACTGGCAGCAGCCACTGGTAACAGGATTAGCAGAGCGAGGTATGTAGGCGGT
GCTACAGAGTTCTTGAAGTGGTGGCCTAACTACGGCTACACTAGAAGAACAGTATTTGGTATCTGCGCTC
TGCTGAAGCCAGTTACCTTCGGAAAAAGAGTTGGTAGCTCTTGATCCGGCAAACAAACCACCGCTGGTAG
CGGTGGTTTTTTTGTTTGCAAGCAGCAGATTACGCGCAGAAAAAAAGGATCTCAAGAAGATCCTTTGATC
TTTTCTACGGGGTCTGACGCTCAGTGGAACGAAAACTCACGTTAAGGGATTTTGGTCATGAGATTATCAA
AAAGGATCTTCACCTAGATCCTTTTGTGATGATCGGCACGTAAGAGGTTCCAACTTTCACCATAATGAAA
TAAGATCACTACCGGGCGTATTTTTTGAGTTATCGAGATTTTCAGGAGCTAAGGAAGCTAAAATGGAGAA
AAAAATCACTGGATATACCACCGTTGATATATCCCAATGGCATCGTAAAGAACATTTTGAGGCATTTCAG
TCAGTTGCTCAATGTACCTATAACCAGACCGTTCAGCTGGATATTACGGCCTTTTTAAAGACCGTAAAGA
AAAATAAGCACAAGTTTTATCCGGCCTTTATTCACATTCTTGCCCGCCTGATGAATGCTCATCCGGAATT
CCGTATGGCAATGAAAGACGGTGAGCTGGTGATATGGGATAGTGTTCACCCTTGTTACACCGTTTTCCAT
GAGCAAACTGAAACGTTTTCATCGCTCTGGAGTGAATACCACGACGATTTCCGGCAGTTTCTACACATAT
ATTCGCAAGATGTGGCGTGTTACGGTGAAAACCTGGCCTATTTCCCTAAAGGGTTTATTGAGAATATGTT
TTTCGTGTCAGCCAATCCCTGGGTGAGTTTCACCAGTTTTGATTTAAACGTGGCCAATATGGACAACTTC
TTCGCCCCCGTTTTCACCATGGGCAAATATTATACGCAAGGCGACAAGGTGCTGATGCCGCTGGCGATTC
AGGTTCATCATGCCGTTTGTGATGGCTTCCATGTCGGCAGAATGCTTAATGAATTACAACAGTACTGCGA
TGAGTGGCAGGGCGGGGCGTAATTTTTTTAAGGCAGTTATTGGTGCCCTTAAACGCCTGGTTGCTACGCC
TGAATAAGTGATAATAAGCGGATGAATGGCAGAAATTCGATGATAAGCTGTCAAACATGATGT
[125 nt withheld, positions 1814-1938]
C
[91 nt withheld, positions 1940-2030]
AGGGTGATGGTTCACGTAGTGGGCCAGCGCCCTGATAGACGGTTTTTCGCCCTTTGACGTTGGAGTCCAC
GTTCTTT
[37 nt withheld, positions 2108-2144]
ACCCTATCTCGGTCTATTCTTTTGATTTATAAGGGATTTTGCCGATTTCGGCCTATTGGTTAAAAAATGA
GCTGATTTAACAAAAATTTAACGCGAATTTTAACAAAATATTAACGCTTACAATTTTAACATTGTAGAAA
CGCATGTAAAACGACGGCCAGTGAATTGTAATACGACTCACTATAGGGTGAATTCCGCTTAGGACCTTAG
ATATTGATCTCAA
Features (pLannotate 1.2.2; 8 found; start..end, strand, type, name):
     72..90      -  promoter       SP6 promoter: promoter for bacteriophage SP6 RNA polymerase
    237..825     -  rep_origin     ori: high-copy-number ColE1/pMB1/pBR322/pUC origin of replication
    940..1042    +  promoter       cat promoter: promoter of the E. coli cat gene encoding chloramphenicol acetyltransferase
   1043..1699    +  CDS            cat: CAT_ECOLX - Experimental evidence at protein level: Swiss-Prot protein existence level 1. This enzyme is an effector of chloramphenicol resistance in bacteria. From Escherichia coli. This protein is used as a marker in many commonly used cloning vectors, such as pACYC184.
   1787..1804    -  promoter       tet promoter (fragment): E. coli promoter for tetracycline efflux protein gene
   1815..2270    +  rep_origin     f1 ori (sequence partly withheld): f1 bacteriophage origin of replication; arrow indicates direction of (+) strand synthesis
   2289..2310    -  CDS            lacZα (fragment): LacZα fragment of β-galactosidase; lacZ fragment
   2313..2331    +  promoter       T7 promoter: promoter for bacteriophage T7 RNA polymerase
