[The description below was written by a language model from this plasmid's Addgene catalogue record and pLannotate feature annotations shown in this document.]
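Description:
pUPD3_RBS_J61131 is a small (about 2.4 kb) GoldenBraid2.0 part-domestication plasmid that stores a single synthetic ribosome binding site, J61131, as a reusable building block. It belongs to a toolkit adapting GoldenBraid2.0 assembly to E. coli and other enteric bacteria. The backbone is pUPD3, catalogued as a bacterial expression vector. It replicates in E. coli from a high-copy ColE1/pUC-type origin and is selected with chloramphenicol through a cat gene driven by its native cat promoter. An f1 bacteriophage origin is also present, which in principle allows single-stranded DNA production with helper phage.

The payload is only 20 bp, inserted by Golden Gate cloning, and is too short to be picked up in the automated feature table, which annotates only backbone elements. Its likely position is the cloning site between the T7 and SP6 phage promoters. These flank the region where a residual lacZα fragment remains, consistent with replacement of a blue/white screening cassette when the part was inserted. A short tet promoter fragment is also annotated and appears to be a backbone remnant rather than a functional element. The plasmid carries no promoter, coding sequence or terminator associated with the RBS, so it is not an expression construct in itself. Instead it serves as a part donor: in GoldenBraid assembly, Type IIS restriction enzymes release the part with defined overhangs so it can be joined in order with promoter, coding sequence and terminator parts to form a transcriptional unit. The record does not state the translation strength of J61131 or the specific overhangs flanking it.
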