Addgene plasmid #243980: pUPD3_RBS_J61131
Purpose: GoldenBraid2.0 Ribosome binding site.
Depositing lab: Christophe Herman. Depositing organization: Baylor College of Medicine. Publication: GoldenBraid2.0 E. coli: a comprehensive and characterized toolkit for enterics. Cooke MB, Welch KT, Ramirez LD, Wen AX, Marciano DC, Herman C. Synth Biol (Oxf). 2025 Aug 14;10(1):ysaf015. doi: 10.1093/synbio/ysaf015. eCollection 2025. PubMed 40927394.
Backbone
  Vector backbone: pUPD3
  Vector type: Bacterial Expression
Growth in bacteria
  Bacterial resistance: Chloramphenicol, 25 μg/mL
  Growth temperature: 37°C
  Growth strain: DH5alpha
  Copy number: High Copy
Gene/Insert
  Gene/Insert name: J61131
  Species: Synthetic
  Insert size (bp): 20
  Cloning method: Golden Gate
Terms and licenses: Academic/Nonprofit Terms; Industry Terms: Not Available to Industry
How to cite: pUPD3_RBS_J61131 was a gift from Christophe Herman (Addgene plasmid # 243980 ; http://n2t.net/addgene:243980 ; RRID:Addgene_243980)
